Addgene plasmid #98691: pLD-puro-Cc-PRDX5K85R-VA
Purpose: Lentiviral expression of human PRDX5-K85R in mammalian cells
Depositing lab: Mohan Babu. Depositing organization: University of Regina. Publication: A Map of Human Mitochondrial Protein Interactions Linked to Neurodegeneration Reveals New Mechanisms of Redox Homeostasis and NF-kappaB Signaling. Malty RH, Aoki H, Kumar A, Phanse S, Amin S, Zhang Q, Minic Z, Goebels F, Musso G, Wu Z, Abou-Tok H, Meyer M, Deineko V, Kassir S, Sidhu V, Jessulat M, Scott NE, Xiong X, Vlasblom J, Prasad B, Foster LJ, Alberio T, Garavaglia B, Yu H, Bader GD, Nakamura K, Parkinson J, Babu M. Cell Syst. 2017 Nov 7. pii: S2405-4712(17)30447-7. doi: 10.1016/j.cels.2017.10.010. PubMed 29128334.
Backbone
  Vector backbone: pLD-puro-CcVA (Addgene plasmid #24588)
  Vector type: Mammalian Expression, Lentiviral
  Selectable markers: Puromycin
Growth in bacteria
  Bacterial resistance: Ampicillin, 100 μg/mL
  Growth temperature: 30°C
  Growth strain: NEB Stable
  Copy number: High Copy
Gene/Insert
  Gene/Insert name: PRDX5 (alt name: Peroxiredoxin5)
  Species: H. sapiens (human)
  Insert size (bp): 642
  Mutation: K85R
  GenBank ID: NM_012094.4
  Entrez Gene: PRDX5 (a.k.a. ACR1, AOEB166, B166, HEL-S-55, PLP, PMP20, PRDX6, PRXV, SBBI10, prx-V)
  Promoter: CMV
  Tag / fusion protein: VA tag (C terminal on insert)
  Cloning method: Gateway Cloning
  Sequencing primers: 5′ CMV-F; 3′ hPGK_R [5'-ccttggaaaaggcgcaacc-3']
Resource information
  A portion of this plasmid was derived from a plasmid made by: The Mammalian Gene Collection team, ORFeome available from Harvard Plasmid ID, clone HsCD00366825
Terms and licenses: Academic/Nonprofit Terms; Industry Terms: Not Available to Industry
Depositor comments: The C terminus VA tag (C terminal on the tagged protein) consists of the following features: Beacon tag [ELFNLLGENQPPVVIK] - 2XStrepII - 6XHis - 2XTEV - 3XFlag
How to cite: pLD-puro-Cc-PRDX5K85R-VA was a gift from Mohan Babu (Addgene plasmid # 98691 ; http://n2t.net/addgene:98691 ; RRID:Addgene_98691)
