[The description below was written by a language model from this plasmid's Addgene catalogue record and pLannotate feature annotations shown in this document.]
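Description:
pLD-puro-Cc-PRDX5K85R-VA is a lentiviral mammalian expression plasmid built on the pLD-puro-CcVA backbone and carrying human peroxiredoxin 5 (PRDX5) with a K85R substitution. In bacteria it is maintained as a high-copy plasmid through a ColE1/pUC-type origin and selected with ampicillin via β-lactamase. An f1 origin and remnants of a lac/T3/T7 cloning region are also annotated. The viral portion follows a self-inactivating, third-generation-style layout. An RSV promoter drives a truncated HIV-1 5' LTR, followed by the Ψ packaging signal with a gag fragment and the Rev response element. A cPPT/CTS lies between the two expression cassettes, and the transfer region ends in a ΔU3 3' LTR, with an SV40 polyadenylation signal and SV40 origin beyond it. These elements allow the transfer RNA to be packaged when helper functions are supplied in trans, while limiting LTR promoter activity after integration.

The 642 bp PRDX5 open reading frame was introduced by Gateway recombination and sits between attB1 and attB2 remnants downstream of a CMV enhancer/promoter; a fragment of a U6 promoter is annotated just upstream. The insert is fused at its C terminus to the VA tag. The depositor describes this tag as a composite of a beacon peptide, two Strep-tag II copies, a 6xHis tag, two TEV protease sites and 3xFLAG, an arrangement suited to sequential affinity purification with protease elution. A separate hPGK promoter drives puromycin N-acetyltransferase for selection of transduced cells.

The stated purpose is lentiviral expression of the K85R mutant in mammalian cells. The associated publication maps human mitochondrial protein interactions, but the record does not explain the functional rationale for the K85R change.
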