Features (pLannotate 1.2.2; 33 found; start..end, strand, type, name):
    374..457     +  CDS            nef (fragment): NEF_HV1Z2 - Experimental evidence at protein level: Swiss-Prot protein existence level 1. Extracellular Nef protein targets CD4(+) T-lymphocytes for apoptosis by interacting with CXCR4 surface receptors. From Human immunodeficiency virus type 1 group M subtype D (isolate Z2/CDC-Z34) (HIV-1).
    459..692     +  LTR            3' LTR (ΔU3): self-inactivating 3' long terminal repeat (LTR) from HIV-1
    764..885     +  polyA_signal   SV40 poly(A) signal: SV40 polyadenylation signal
    925..1060    +  rep_origin     SV40 ori: SV40 origin of replication
   1081..1099    -  promoter       T7 promoter: promoter for bacteriophage T7 RNA polymerase
   1107..1262    +  CDS            lacZα (fragment): LacZα fragment of β-galactosidase; lacZ fragment
   1267..1695    +  rep_origin     f1 ori (sequence partly withheld): f1 bacteriophage origin of replication; arrow indicates direction of (+) strand synthesis
   1748..1852    +  promoter       AmpR promoter: bla
   1853..2713    +  CDS            AmpR: β-lactamase; bla; confers resistance to ampicillin, carbenicillin, and related antibiotics
   2884..3472    +  rep_origin     ori: high-copy-number ColE1/pMB1/pBR322/pUC origin of replication
   3655..3747    +  CDS            lacI (fragment): lac repressor; lacI; The lac repressor binds to the lac operator to inhibit transcription in E. coli. This inhibition can be relieved by adding lactose or isopropyl-β-D-thiogalactopyranoside (IPTG).
   3760..3781    +  protein_bind   CAP binding site: CAP binding activates transcription in the presence of cAMP. E. coli catabolite activator protein
   3796..3826    +  promoter       lac promoter: promoter for the E. coli lac operon
   3834..3850    +  protein_bind   lac operator: The lac repressor binds to the lac operator to inhibit transcription in E. coli. This inhibition can be relieved by adding lactose or isopropyl-β-D-thiogalactopyranoside (IPTG). lac repressor encoded by lacI
   3895..3913    +  promoter       T3 promoter: promoter for bacteriophage T3 RNA polymerase
   3941..4167    +  promoter       RSV promoter: Rous sarcoma virus enhancer/promoter
   4168..4348    +  LTR            5' LTR (truncated): truncated 5' long terminal repeat (LTR) from HIV-1
   4395..4520    +  misc_feature   HIV-1 Ψ: packaging signal of human immunodeficiency virus type 1
   4504..4867    +  CDS            HIV-1 gag (fragment): gag protein from human immunodeficiency virus 1; gag
   5013..5246    +  misc_feature   RRE: The Rev response element (RRE) of HIV-1 allows for Rev-dependent mRNA export from the nucleus to the cytoplasm.
   5623..5723    +  CDS            Rev (fragment): human immunodeficiency virus 1 (HIV-1) Rev protein; rev; enhances nuclear export of unspliced and incompletely spliced viral mRNAs
   5773..5956    +  promoter       U6 promoter (fragment): RNA polymerase III promoter for human U6 snRNA
   5947..6081    +  enhancer       CMV enhancer (fragment): human cytomegalovirus immediate early enhancer; contains an 18-bp deletion relative to the standard CMV enhancer
   6082..6285    +  promoter       CMV promoter: human cytomegalovirus (CMV) immediate early promoter
   6338..6355    +  protein_bind   attB1 (fragment): mutant version of attB; core recombination site for the Gateway® BP reaction BP Clonase™
   6364..7005    +  CDS            PRDX5: PRDX5_HUMAN - Also known as ACR1. Experimental evidence at protein level: Swiss-Prot protein existence level 1. Thiol-specific peroxidase that catalyzes the reduction of hydrogen peroxide and organic hydroperoxides to water and alcohols, respectively. Plays a role in cell protection against oxidative stress by detoxifying peroxides and as sensor of hydrogen peroxide-mediated signaling events. From Homo sapiens (Human).
   7013..7030    -  protein_bind   attB2 (fragment): mutant version of attB; core recombination site for the Gateway® BP reaction BP Clonase™
   7171..7190    +  CDS            Strep-Tag II (fragment): peptide that binds Strep-Tactin®, an engineered form of streptavidin
   7207..7225    +  CDS            7xHis (fragment): 6xHis affinity tag
   7300..7365    +  CDS            3xFLAG: three tandem FLAG® epitope tags, followed by an enterokinase cleavage site
   7413..7530    +  misc_feature   cPPT/CTS: central polypurine tract and central termination sequence of HIV-1
   7579..8089    +  promoter       hPGK promoter: human phosphoglycerate kinase 1 promoter
   8111..331     +  CDS            PuroR (across the origin): puromycin N-acetyltransferase; pac from Streptomyces alboniger; confers resistance to puromycin
>Addgene plasmid #98691 | pLD-puro-Cc-PRDX5K85R-VA | addgene full sequence | sequence record 189573 | Addgene NGS Result
GATCGGCCCGCGCATGGCCGAGTTGAGCGGTTCCCGGCTGGCCGCGCAGCAACAGATGGAAGGCCTCCTG
GCGCCGCACCGGCCCAAGGAGCCCGCGTGGTTCCTGGCCACCGTCGGCGTCTCGCCCGACCACCAGGGCA
AGGGTCTGGGCAGCGCCGTCGTGCTCCCCGGAGTGGAGGCGGCCGAGCGCGCCGGGGTGCCCGCCTTCCT
GGAGACCTCCGCGCCCCGCAACCTCCCCTTCTACGAGCGGCTCGGCTTCACCGTCACCGCCGACGTCGAG
GTGCCCGAAGGACCGCGCACCTGGTGCATGACCCGCAAGCCCGGTGCCTGACGCCCGCCCCACGACCCGC
AGCGCCCGACCGAAAGGAGCGCACGACCCCATGCATCGGTACCTTTAAGACCAATGACTTACAAGGCAGC
TGTAGATCTTAGCCACTTTTTAAAAGAAAAGGGGGGACTGGAAGGGCTAATTCACTCCCAACGAAGACAA
GATCTGCTTTTTGCTTGTACTGGGTCTCTCTGGTTAGACCAGATCTGAGCCTGGGAGCTCTCTGGCTAAC
TAGGGAACCCACTGCTTAAGCCTCAATAAAGCTTGCCTTGAGTGCTTCAAGTAGTGTGTGCCCGTCTGTT
GTGTGACTCTGGTAACTAGAGATCCCTCAGACCCTTTTAGTCAGTGTGGAAAATCTCTAGCAGTAGTAGT
TCATGTCATCTTATTATTCAGTATTTATAACTTGCAAAGAAATGAATATCAGAGAGTGAGAGGAACTTGT
TTATTGCAGCTTATAATGGTTACAAATAAAGCAATAGCATCACAAATTTCACAAATAAAGCATTTTTTTC
ACTGCATTCTAGTTGTGGTTTGTCCAAACTCATCAATGTATCTTATCATGTCTGGCTCTAGCTATCCCGC
CCCTAACTCCGCCCATCCCGCCCCTAACTCCGCCCAGTTCCGCCCATTCTCCGCCCCATGGCTGACTAAT
TTTTTTTATTTATGCAGAGGCCGAGGCCGCCTCGGCCTCTGAGCTATTCCAGAAGTAGTGAGGAGGCTTT
TTTGGAGGCCTAGGGACGTACCCAATTCGCCCTATAGTGAGTCGTATTACGCGCGCTCACTGGCCGTCGT
TTTACAACGTCGTGACTGGGAAAACCCTGGCGTTACCCAACTTAATCGCCTTGCAGCACATCCCCCTTTC
GCCAGCTGGCGTAATAGCGAAGAGGCCCGCACCGATCGCCCTTCCCAACAGTTGCGCAGCCTGAATGGCG
AATGGG
[124 nt withheld, positions 1267-1390]
C
[91 nt withheld, positions 1392-1482]
A
[49 nt withheld, positions 1484-1532]
CCTTTGACGTTGGAGTCCACGTTCTTT
[37 nt withheld, positions 1560-1596]
ACCCTATCTCGGTCTATTCTTTTGATTTATAAGGGATTTTGCCGATTTCGGCCTATTGGTTAAAAAATGA
GCTGATTTAACAAAAATTTAACGCGAATTTTAACAAAATATTAACGCTTACAATTTAGGTGGCACTTTTC
GGGGAAATGTGCGCGGAACCCCTATTTGTTTATTTTTCTAAATACATTCAAATATGTATCCGCTCATGAG
ACAATAACCCTGATAAATGCTTCAATAATATTGAAAAAGGAAGAGTATGAGTATTCAACATTTCCGTGTC
GCCCTTATTCCCTTTTTTGCGGCATTTTGCCTTCCTGTTTTTGCTCACCCAGAAACGCTGGTGAAAGTAA
AAGATGCTGAAGATCAGTTGGGTGCACGAGTGGGTTACATCGAACTGGATCTCAACAGCGGTAAGATCCT
TGAGAGTTTTCGCCCCGAAGAACGTTTTCCAATGATGAGCACTTTTAAAGTTCTGCTATGTGGCGCGGTA
TTATCCCGTATTGACGCCGGGCAAGAGCAACTCGGTCGCCGCATACACTATTCTCAGAATGACTTGGTTG
AGTACTCACCAGTCACAGAAAAGCATCTTACGGATGGCATGACAGTAAGAGAATTATGCAGTGCTGCCAT
AACCATGAGTGATAACACTGCGGCCAACTTACTTCTGACAACGATCGGAGGACCGAAGGAGCTAACCGCT
TTTTTGCACAACATGGGGGATCATGTAACTCGCCTTGATCGTTGGGAACCGGAGCTGAATGAAGCCATAC
CAAACGACGAGCGTGACACCACGATGCCTGTAGCAATGGCAACAACGTTGCGCAAACTATTAACTGGCGA
ACTACTTACTCTAGCTTCCCGGCAACAATTAATAGACTGGATGGAGGCGGATAAAGTTGCAGGACCACTT
CTGCGCTCGGCCCTTCCGGCTGGCTGGTTTATTGCTGATAAATCTGGAGCCGGTGAGCGTGGGTCTCGCG
GTATCATTGCAGCACTGGGGCCAGATGGTAAGCCCTCCCGTATCGTAGTTATCTACACGACGGGGAGTCA
GGCAACTATGGATGAACGAAATAGACAGATCGCTGAGATAGGTGCCTCACTGATTAAGCATTGGTAACTG
TCAGACCAAGTTTACTCATATATACTTTAGATTGATTTAAAACTTCATTTTTAATTTAAAAGGATCTAGG
TGAAGATCCTTTTTGATAATCTCATGACCAAAATCCCTTAACGTGAGTTTTCGTTCCACTGAGCGTCAGA
CCCCGTAGAAAAGATCAAAGGATCTTCTTGAGATCCTTTTTTTCTGCGCGTAATCTGCTGCTTGCAAACA
AAAAAACCACCGCTACCAGCGGTGGTTTGTTTGCCGGATCAAGAGCTACCAACTCTTTTTCCGAAGGTAA
CTGGCTTCAGCAGAGCGCAGATACCAAATACTGTTCTTCTAGTGTAGCCGTAGTTAGGCCACCACTTCAA
GAACTCTGTAGCACCGCCTACATACCTCGCTCTGCTAATCCTGTTACCAGTGGCTGCTGCCAGTGGCGAT
AAGTCGTGTCTTACCGGGTTGGACTCAAGACGATAGTTACCGGATAAGGCGCAGCGGTCGGGCTGAACGG
GGGGTTCGTGCACACAGCCCAGCTTGGAGCGAACGACCTACACCGAACTGAGATACCTACAGCGTGAGCT
ATGAGAAAGCGCCACGCTTCCCGAAGGGAGAAAGGCGGACAGGTATCCGGTAAGCGGCAGGGTCGGAACA
GGAGAGCGCACGAGGGAGCTTCCAGGGGGAAACGCCTGGTATCTTTATAGTCCTGTCGGGTTTCGCCACC
TCTGACTTGAGCGTCGATTTTTGTGATGCTCGTCAGGGGGGCGGAGCCTATGGAAAAACGCCAGCAACGC
GGCCTTTTTACGGTTCCTGGCCTTTTGCTGGCCTTTTGCTCACATGTTCTTTCCTGCGTTATCCCCTGAT
TCTGTGGATAACCGTATTACCGCCTTTGAGTGAGCTGATACCGCTCGCCGCAGCCGAACGACCGAGCGCA
GCGAGTCAGTGAGCGAGGAAGCGGAAGAGCGCCCAATACGCAAACCGCCTCTCCCCGCGCGTTGGCCGAT
TCATTAATGCAGCTGGCACGACAGGTTTCCCGACTGGAAAGCGGGCAGTGAGCGCAACGCAATTAATGTG
AGTTAGCTCACTCATTAGGCACCCCAGGCTTTACACTTTATGCTTCCGGCTCGTATGTTGTGTGGAATTG
TGAGCGGATAACAATTTCACACAGGAAACAGCTATGACCATGATTACGCCAAGCGCGCAATTAACCCTCA
CTAAAGGGAACAAAAGCTGGAGCTGCAAGCTTAATGTAGTCTTATGCAATACTCTTGTAGTCTTGCAACA
TGGTAACGATGAGTTAGCAACATGCCTTACAAGGAGAGAAAAAGCACCGTGCATGCCGATTGGTGGAAGT
AAGGTGGTACGATCGTGCCTTATTAGGAAGGCAACAGACGGGTCTGACATGGATTGGACGAACCACTGAA
TTGCCGCATTGCAGAGATATTGTATTTAAGTGCCTAGCTCGATACATAAACGGGTCTCTCTGGTTAGACC
AGATCTGAGCCTGGGAGCTCTCTGGCTAACTAGGGAACCCACTGCTTAAGCCTCAATAAAGCTTGCCTTG
AGTGCTTCAAGTAGTGTGTGCCCGTCTGTTGTGTGACTCTGGTAACTAGAGATCCCTCAGACCCTTTTAG
TCAGTGTGGAAAATCTCTAGCAGTGGCGCCCGAACAGGGACTTGAAAGCGAAAGGGAAACCAGAGGAGCT
CTCTCGACGCAGGACTCGGCTTGCTGAAGCGCGCACGGCAAGAGGCGAGGGGCGGCGACTGGTGAGTACG
CCAAAAATTTTGACTAGCGGAGGCTAGAAGGAGAGAGATGGGTGCGAGAGCGTCAGTATTAAGCGGGGGA
GAATTAGATCGCGATGGGAAAAAATTCGGTTAAGGCCAGGGGGAAAGAAAAAATATAAATTAAAACATAT
AGTATGGGCAAGCAGGGAGCTAGAACGATTCGCAGTTAATCCTGGCCTGTTAGAAACATCAGAAGGCTGT
AGACAAATACTGGGACAGCTACAACCATCCCTTCAGACAGGATCAGAAGAACTTAGATCATTATATAATA
CAGTAGCAACCCTCTATTGTGTGCATCAAAGGATAGAGATAAAAGACACCAAGGAAGCTTTAGACAAGAT
AGAGGAAGAGCAAAACAAAAGTAAGACCACCGCACAGCAAGCGGCCGCTGATCTTCAGACCTGGAGGAGG
AGATATGAGGGACAATTGGAGAAGTGAATTATATAAATATAAAGTAGTAAAAATTGAACCATTAGGAGTA
GCACCCACCAAGGCAAAGAGAAGAGTGGTGCAGAGAGAAAAAAGAGCAGTGGGAATAGGAGCTTTGTTCC
TTGGGTTCTTGGGAGCAGCAGGAAGCACTATGGGCGCAGCGTCAATGACGCTGACGGTACAGGCCAGACA
ATTATTGTCTGGTATAGTGCAGCAGCAGAACAATTTGCTGAGGGCTATTGAGGCGCAACAGCATCTGTTG
CAACTCACAGTCTGGGGCATCAAGCAGCTCCAGGCAAGAATCCTGGCTGTGGAAAGATACCTAAAGGATC
AACAGCTCCTGGGGATTTGGGGTTGCTCTGGAAAACTCATTTGCACCACTGCTGTGCCTTGGAATGCTAG
TTGGAGTAATAAATCTCTGGAACAGATTTGGAATCACACGACCTGGATGGAGTGGGACAGAGAAATTAAC
AATTACACAAGCTTAATACACTCCTTAATTGAAGAATCGCAAAACCAGCAAGAAAAGAATGAACAAGAAT
TATTGGAATTAGATAAATGGGCAAGTTTGTGGAATTGGTTTAACATAACAAATTGGCTGTGGTATATAAA
ATTATTCATAATGATAGTAGGAGGCTTGGTAGGTTTAAGAATAGTTTTTGCTGTACTTTCTATAGTGAAT
AGAGTTAGGCAGGGATATTCACCATTATCGTTTCAGACCCACCTCCCAACCCCGAGGGGACCCGACAGGC
CCGAAGGAATAGAAGAAGAAGGTGGAGAGAGAGACAGAGACAGATCCATTCGATTAGTGAACGGATCTCG
ACGGTATCGATCACGAGACTAGCCTCGAGCGGCCGCCCCCTTCACCGAGGGCCTATTTCCCATGATTCCT
TCATATTTGCATATACGATACAAGGCTGTTAGAGAGATAATTGGAATTAATTTGACTGTAAACACAAAGA
TATTAGTACAAAATACGTGACGTAGAAAGTAATAATTTCTTGGGTAGTTTGCAGTTTTAAAATTATGTTT
TAAAATGGACTATCATATGCCAAGTACGCCCCCTATTGACGTCAATGACGGTAAATGGCCCGCCTGGCAT
TATGCCCAGTACATGACCTTATGGGACTTTCCTACTTGGCAGTACATCTACGTATTAGTCATCGCTATTA
CCATGGTGATGCGGTTTTGGCAGTACATCAATGGGCGTGGATAGCGGTTTGACTCACGGGGATTTCCAAG
TCTCCACCCCATTGACGTCAATGGGAGTTTGTTTTGGCACCAAAATCAACGGGACTTTCCAAAATGTCGT
AACAACTCCGCCCCATTGACGCAAATGGGCGGTAGGCGTGTACGGTGGGAGGTCTATATAAGCAGAGCTC
GTTTAGTGAACCGTCAGATCGCCTGGAGACGCCATCCACGCTGTACGCGTACAAGTTTGTACAAAAAAGT
TGGCACCATGGGACTAGCTGGCGTGTGCGCCCTGAGACGCTCAGCGGGCTATATACTCGTCGGTGGGGCC
GGCGGTCAGTCTGCGGCAGCGGCAGCAAGACGGTGCAGTGAAGGAGAGTGGGCGTCTGGCGGGGTCCGCA
GTTTCAGCAGAGCCGCTGCAGCCATGGCCCCAATCAAGGTGGGAGATGCCATCCCAGCAGTGGAGGTGTT
TGAAGGGGAGCCAGGGAACAAGGTGAACCTGGCAGAGCTGTTCAAGGGCAGGAAGGGTGTGCTGTTTGGA
GTTCCTGGGGCCTTCACCCCTGGATGTTCCAAGACACACCTGCCAGGGTTTGTGGAGCAGGCTGAGGCTC
TGAAGGCCAAGGGAGTCCAGGTGGTGGCCTGTCTGAGTGTTAATGATGCCTTTGTGACTGGCGAGTGGGG
CCGAGCCCACAAGGCGGAAGGCAAGGTTCGGCTCCTGGCTGATCCCACTGGGGCCTTTGGGAAGGAGACA
GACTTATTACTAGATGATTCGCTGGTGTCCATCTTTGGGAATCGACGTCTCAAGAGGTTCTCCATGGTGG
TACAGGATGGCATAGTGAAGGCCCTGAATGTGGAACCAGATGGCACAGGCCTCACCTGCAGCCTGGCACC
CAATATCATCTCACAGCTCTTGCCAACTTTCTTGTACAAAGTGGTTGATTCTAGAGCGATCGCCAGAGAG
CTGTTCAACCTGCTGGGCGAGAACCAGCCCCCCGTGGTGATCAAGGCGATCGCCTGGAGCCACCCTCAGT
TCGAGAAGGGAGGAGGAAGCGGCGGAGGCAGCGGAGGAGGAAGCTGGAGCCACCCGCAGTTCGAGAAAGG
CGGAAGCGGCCATCACCATCACCATCACCCTGCAGGAGAAAATCTGTACTTCCAGGGGAGAGGAGGCAGC
GAGAACCTGTACTTTCAGGGGCCTGCAGGAAGAGACTACAAAGACCATGACGGTGATTATAAAGATCATG
ACATCGATTACAAGGATGACGATGACAAGTAGTTCGAATTCTCGACCTCGAGACAAATGGCAGTATTCAT
CCACAATTTTAAAAGAAAAGGGGGGATTGGGGGGTACAGTGCAGGGGAAAGAATAGTAGACATAATAGCA
ACAGACATACAAACTAAAGAATTACAAAAACAAATTACAAAAATTCAAAATTTTCGGGTTTATTACAGGG
ACAGCAGAGATCCACTTTGGCCGCGGCTCGAGGGGGTTGGGGTTGCGCCTTTTCCAAGGCAGCCCTGGGT
TTGCGCAGGGACGCGGCTGCTCTGGGCGTGGTTCCGGGAAACGCAGCGGCGCCGACCCTGGGTCTCGCAC
ATTCTTCACGTCCGTTCGCAGCGTCACCCGGATCTTCGCCGCTACCCTTGTGGGCCCCCCGGCGACGCTT
CCTGCTCCGCCCCTAAGTCGGGAAGGTTCCTTGCGGTTCGCGGCGTGCCGGACGTGACAAACGGAAGCCG
CACGTCTCACTAGTACCCTCGCAGACGGACAGCGCCAGGGAGCAATGGCAGCGCGCCGACCGCGATGGGC
TGTGGCCAATAGCGGCTGCTCAGCAGGGCGCGCCGAGAGCAGCGGCCGGGAAGGGGCGGTGCGGGAGGCG
GGGTGTGGGGCGGTAGTGTGGGCCCTGTTCCTGCCCGCGCGGTGTTCCGCATTCTGCAAGCCTCCGGAGC
GCACGTCGGCAGTCGGCTCCCTCGTTGACCGAATCACCGACCTCTCTCCCCAGGGGGATCCACCGGAGCT
TACCATGACCGAGTACAAGCCCACGGTGCGCCTCGCCACCCGCGACGACGTCCCCAGGGCCGTACGCACC
CTCGCCGCCGCGTTCGCCGACTACCCCGCCACGCGCCACACCGTCGATCCGGACCGCCACATCGAGCGGG
TCACCGAGCTGCAAGAACTCTTCCTCACGCGCGTCGGGCTCGACATCGGCAAGGTGTGGGTCGCGGACGA
CGGCGCCGCGGTGGCGGTCTGGACCACGCCGGAGAGCGTCGAAGCGGGGGCGGTGTTCGCCGA
