>Addgene plasmid #98691 | pLD-puro-Cc-PRDX5K85R-VA | depositor partial sequence | sequence record 181489 | CMV-F
ATGGGACTAGCTGGCGTGTGCGCCCTGAGACGCTCAGCGGGCTATATACTCGTCGGTGGGGCCGGCGGTC
AGTCTGCGGCAGCGGCAGCAAGACGGTGCAGTGAAGGAGAGTGGGCGTCTGGCGGGGTCCGCAGTTTCAG
CAGAGCCGCTGCAGCCATGGCCCCAATCAAGGTGGGAGATGCCATCCCAGCAGTGGAGGTGTTTGAAGGG
GAGCCAGGGAACAAGGTGAACCTGGCAGAGCTGTTCAAGGGCAGGAAGGGTGTGCTGTTTGGAGTTCCTG
GGGCCTTCACCCCTGGATGTTCCAAGACACACCTGCCAGGGTTTGTGGAGCAGGCTGAGGCTCTGAAGGC
CAAGGGAGTCCAGGTGGTGGCCTGTCTGAGTGTTAATGATGCCTTTGTGACTGGCGAGTGGGGCCGAGCC
CACAAGGCGGAAGGCAAGGTTCGGCTCCTGGCTGATCCCACTGGGGCCTTTGGGAAGGAGACAGACTTAT
TACTAGATGATTCGCTGGTGTCCATCTTTGGGAATCGACGTCTCAAGAGGTTCTCCATGGTGGTACAGGA
TGGCATAGTGAAGGCCCTGAATGTGGAACCAGATGGCACAGGCCTCACCTGCAGCCTGGCACCCAATATC
ATCTCACAGCTC
